Addgene plasmid #230572: AiP1173 - pAAV-AiE2036m-minBG-FlpO-WPRE-HGHpA
Purpose: AiE2036m is an enhancer sequence, designed to drive AAV-mediated transgene expression in specific populations of brain cells
Depositing lab: Allen Institute for Brain Science & Bosiljka Tasic. Depositing organization: Allen Institute. Publication: A suite of enhancer AAVs and transgenic mouse lines for genetic access to cortical cell types. Ben-Simon Y, Hooper M, Narayan S, Daigle TL, Dwivedi D, Way SW, Oster A, Stafford DA, Mich JK, Taormina MJ, Martinez RA, Opitz-Araya X, Roth JR, Alexander JR, Allen S, Amster A, Arbuckle J, Ayala A, Baker PM, Bakken TE, Barcelli T, Barta S, Bendrick J, Bertagnolli D, Bielstein C, Bishwakarma P, Bowlus J, Boyer G, Brouner K, Casian B, Casper T, Chakka AB, Chakrabarty R, Chance RK, Chavan S, Clark M, Colbert K, Collman F, Daniel S, Departee M, DiValentin P, Donadio N, Dotson N, Egdorf T, Fliss T, Gabitto M, Garcia J, Gary A, Gasperini M, Gloe J, Goldy J, Gore BB, Graybuck L, Greisman N, Haeseleer F, Halterman C, Haradon Z, Hastings SD, Helback O, Ho W, Hockemeyer D, Huang C, Huff S, Hunker A, Johansen N, Jones D, Juneau Z, Kalmbach B, Kannan M, Khem S, Kussick E, Kutsal R, Larsen R, Lee C, Lee AY, Leibly M, Lenz GH, Li S, Liang E, Lusk N, Madigan Z, Malloy J, Malone J, McCue R, Melchor J, Mollenkopf T, Moosman S, Morin E, Newman D, Ng L, Ngo K, Omstead V, Otto S, Oyama A, Pena N, Pham T, Phillips E, Pom CA, Potekhina L, Ransford S, Ray PL, Rette D, Reynoldson C, Rimorin C, Rocha D, Ruiz A, Sanchez REA, Sawyer L, Sedeno-Cortes A, Sevigny JP, Shapovalova N, Shepard N, Shulga L, Sigler AR, Siverts L, Soliman S, Somasundaram S, Staats B, Stewart K, Szelenyi E, Tieu M, Trader C, Tran A, van Velthoven CTJ, Walker M, Wang Y, Weed N, Wirthlin M, Wood T, Wynalda B, Yao Z, Zhou T, Ariza J, Dee N, Reding M, Ronellenfitch K, Mufti S, Sunkin SM, Smith KA, Esposito L, Waters J, Thyagarajan B, Yao S, Lein ES, Zeng H, Levi BP, Ngai J, Ting JT, Tasic B. Cell. 2025 May 16:S0092-8674(25)00513-6. doi: 10.1016/j.cell.2025.05.002. PubMed 40403729.
Backbone
  Vector backbone: pAAV2
  Vector type: AAV
Growth in bacteria
  Bacterial resistance: Ampicillin, 100 μg/mL
  Growth temperature: 37°C
  Growth strain: NEB Stable
  Copy number: High Copy
Gene/Insert
  Gene/Insert name: FlpO
  Species: Synthetic
  Promoter: minBG
  Cloning method: Restriction Enzyme; 5′ cloning site MluI (unknown if destroyed); 3′ cloning site AflII (unknown if destroyed)
Terms and licenses: Academic/Nonprofit Terms; Industry Terms: Not Available to Industry
How to cite: AiP1173 - pAAV-AiE2036m-minBG-FlpO-WPRE-HGHpA was a gift from Allen Institute for Brain Science & Bosiljka Tasic (Addgene plasmid # 230572 ; http://n2t.net/addgene:230572 ; RRID:Addgene_230572)
