[The description below was written by a language model from this plasmid's Addgene catalogue record and pLannotate feature annotations shown in this document.]
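Description:
AiP1173 - pAAV-AiE2036m-minBG-FlpO-WPRE-HGHpA is a 5,877-nt AAV transfer plasmid built on a pAAV2 backbone, intended for packaging recombinant adeno-associated virus that delivers a recombinase to defined brain cell populations. In bacteria it is maintained through a high-copy ColE1/pUC-type origin and selected with ampicillin via the bla gene and its own promoter. An f1 phage origin and small remnants of pBR322 bom and rop sequences are also present in the backbone. The expression cassette is flanked by AAV2 inverted terminal repeats, which are the cis elements needed for genome replication and encapsidation. The annotation detects the right-hand ITR in full, but the left-hand one only as two short fragments, so its integrity cannot be judged from the table.

The payload is FlpO, a mouse codon-optimised, thermostable version of the yeast FLP recombinase fused to an SV40 nuclear localisation signal, which recombines DNA at FRT sites. According to the catalogue record, it is driven by a minimal beta-globin promoter (minBG) placed downstream of the enhancer AiE2036m. Neither element is called by the automated annotation, but the unannotated stretch between the left ITR and the FlpO coding sequence is where they would be expected to lie. The minimal promoter has little activity alone, so the enhancer determines which cells express the transgene. The record does not state which cell population AiE2036m targets. A WPRE downstream of FlpO boosts transcript stability and expression, and a human growth hormone polyadenylation signal terminates the message. The construct belongs to a collection of enhancer AAVs for genetic access to cortical cell types, and would typically be paired with Flp-dependent reporter or effector alleles or viruses.
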