Features (pLannotate 1.2.2; 14 found; start..end, strand, type, name):
    129..717     +  rep_origin     ori: high-copy-number ColE1/pMB1/pBR322/pUC origin of replication
    790..817     +  repeat_region  AAV2 ITR (fragment): inverted terminal repeat of adeno-associated virus serotype 2 inverted
    846..873     +  repeat_region  AAV2 ITR (fragment): inverted terminal repeat of adeno-associated virus serotype 2 inverted
   1459..2757    +  CDS            FLPo: nuclear-targeted site-specific recombinase FLPo is a mouse codon-optimized fusion between the SV40 nuclear localization signal and a thermostable version of the Saccharomyces cerevisiae site-specific recombinase FLP. Recombination occurs at FRT sequences.
   2758..2782    +  misc_feature   MCS (fragment): pBluescript multiple cloning site
   2782..3370    +  misc_feature   WPRE: woodchuck hepatitis virus posttranscriptional regulatory element
   3402..3878    +  polyA_signal   hGH poly(A) signal: human growth hormone polyadenylation signal
   3918..4058    +  repeat_region  AAV2 ITR: inverted terminal repeat of adeno-associated virus serotype 2 inverted
   4063..4114    -  misc_feature   bom (fragment): basis of mobility region from pBR322
   4133..4588    +  rep_origin     f1 ori (sequence partly withheld): f1 bacteriophage origin of replication; arrow indicates direction of (+) strand synthesis
   4589..4638    -  misc_feature   bom (fragment): basis of mobility region from pBR322
   4740..4775    -  CDS            rop (fragment): Rop protein, which maintains plasmids at low copy number; rop
   4870..4974    +  promoter       AmpR promoter: bla
   4975..5835    +  CDS            AmpR: β-lactamase; bla; confers resistance to ampicillin, carbenicillin, and related antibiotics
>Addgene plasmid #230572 | AiP1173 - pAAV-AiE2036m-minBG-FlpO-WPRE-HGHpA | addgene full sequence | sequence record 466201 | Addgene NGS Result
AAACTTCATTTTTAATTTAAAAGGATCTAGGTGAAGATCCTTTTTGATAATCTCATGACCAAAATCCCTT
AACGTGAGTTTTCGTTCCACTGAGCGTCAGACCCCGTAGAAAAGATCAAAGGATCTTCTTGAGATCCTTT
TTTTCTGCGCGTAATCTGCTGCTTGCAAACAAAAAAACCACCGCTACCAGCGGTGGTTTGTTTGCCGGAT
CAAGAGCTACCAACTCTTTTTCCGAAGGTAACTGGCTTCAGCAGAGCGCAGATACCAAATACTGTTCTTC
TAGTGTAGCCGTAGTTAGGCCACCACTTCAAGAACTCTGTAGCACCGCCTACATACCTCGCTCTGCTAAT
CCTGTTACCAGTGGCTGCTGCCAGTGGCGATAAGTCGTGTCTTACCGGGTTGGACTCAAGACGATAGTTA
CCGGATAAGGCGCAGCGGTCGGGCTGAACGGGGGGTTCGTGCACACAGCCCAGCTTGGAGCGAACGACCT
ACACCGAACTGAGATACCTACAGCGTGAGCTATGAGAAAGCGCCACGCTTCCCGAAGGGAGAAAGGCGGA
CAGGTATCCGGTAAGCGGCAGGGTCGGAACAGGAGAGCGCACGAGGGAGCTTCCAGGGGGAAACGCCTGG
TATCTTTATAGTCCTGTCGGGTTTCGCCACCTCTGACTTGAGCGTCGATTTTTGTGATGCTCGTCAGGGG
GGCGGAGCCTATGGAAAAACGCCAGCAACGCGGCCTTTTTACGGTTCCTGGCCTTTTGCTGGCCTTTTGC
TCACATGTCCTGCAGGCAGCTGCGCGCTCGCTCGCTCACTGAGGCCGCCCGGGCGTCGGGCGACCTTTGG
TCGCCCGGCCTCAGTGAGCGAGCGAGCGCGCAGAGAGGGAGTGGCCAACTCCATCACTAGGGGTTCCTGC
GGCCGCACGCGTGAGTAATAGGCAGATCTCTATACCAGCCTAACTTCTCCCTACCACCCCCCTCCATCTT
CCTTCTTCTTGCAGTGCAAACGCCAAGTCATATGGACTTGGATTCCGACTCTCTTTTCTTTGCCAAGACT
CATATTATTGAGCAAGTGAGGAGAGTTGAGCCAAACTGAACTAAGTGACGCCACAGCACACTGTGTAGTG
CAGAGCTAGCACTTTGGATATTGTGTAATTAAGGCTTTAATGAACATCACATAGAGAATTAGACTGCAGA
TTGTGACACAAATAAATCTACTTGGCTTTTAGAAACATTCCTTAAAAAGAAATATTTTGGTACCAGAATG
TGTTCAGGAGGGAAAGAGCCTGTGCCCTTGACACAGGAAGTAGATAACACCTGTCAGAAGAATCGAAACC
ACCTGCTTGGGTGCATCTGGTAATAAGTTTGCAGCTGGTGCTACACTCTACCCTTAAGGAGCTCGGGCTG
GGCATAAAAGTCAGGGCAGAGCCATCTATTGCTTACATTTGCTTCTGGCGTGGCCACCATGGCTCCTAAG
AAGAAGAGGAAGGTGATGAGCCAGTTCGACATCCTGTGCAAGACCCCCCCCAAGGTGCTGGTGCGGCAGT
TCGTGGAGAGATTCGAGAGGCCCAGCGGCGAGAAGATCGCCAGCTGTGCCGCCGAGCTGACCTACCTGTG
CTGGATGATCACCCACAACGGCACCGCCATCAAGAGGGCCACCTTCATGAGCTACAACACCATCATCAGC
AACAGCCTGAGCTTCGACATCGTGAACAAGAGCCTGCAGTTCAAGTACAAGACCCAGAAGGCCACCATCC
TGGAGGCCAGCCTGAAGAAGCTGATCCCCGCCTGGGAGTTCACCATCATCCCTTACAACGGCCAGAAGCA
CCAGAGCGACATCACCGACATCGTGTCCAGCCTGCAGCTGCAGTTCGAGAGCAGCGAGGAGGCCGACAAG
GGCAACAGCCACAGCAAGAAGATGCTGAAGGCCCTGCTGTCCGAGGGCGAGAGCATCTGGGAGATCACCG
AGAAGATCCTGAACAGCTTCGAGTACACCAGCAGGTTCACCAAGACCAAGACCCTGTACCAGTTCCTGTT
CCTGGCCACATTCATCAACTGCGGCAGGTTCAGCGACATCAAGAACGTGGACCCCAAGAGCTTCAAGCTG
GTGCAGAACAAGTACCTGGGCGTGATCATTCAGTGCCTGGTGACCGAGACCAAGACAAGCGTGTCCAGGC
ACATCTACTTTTTCAGCGCCAGAGGCAGGATCGACCCCCTGGTGTACCTGGACGAGTTCCTGAGGAACAG
CGAGCCCGTGCTGAAGAGAGTGAACAGGACCGGCAACAGCAGCAGCAACAAGCAGGAGTACCAGCTGCTG
AAGGACAACCTGGTGCGCAGCTACAACAAGGCCCTGAAGAAGAACGCCCCCTACCCCATCTTCGCTATCA
AGAACGGCCCTAAGAGCCACATCGGCAGGCACCTGATGACCAGCTTTCTGAGCATGAAGGGCCTGACCGA
GCTGACAAACGTGGTGGGCAACTGGAGCGACAAGAGGGCCTCCGCCGTGGCCAGGACCACCTACACCCAC
CAGATCACCGCCATCCCCGACCACTACTTCGCCCTGGTGTCCAGGTACTACGCCTACGACCCCATCAGCA
AGGAGATGATCGCCCTGAAGGACGAGACCAACCCCATCGAGGAGTGGCAGCACATCGAGCAGCTGAAGGG
CAGCGCCGAGGGCAGCATCAGATACCCCGCCTGGAACGGCATCATCAGCCAGGAGGTGCTGGACTACCTG
AGCAGCTACATCAACAGGCGGATCTGAGAATTCGATATCAAGCTTATCGATAATCAACCTCTGGATTACA
AAATTTGTGAAAGATTGACTGGTATTCTTAACTATGTTGCTCCTTTTACGCTATGTGGATACGCTGCTTT
AATGCCTTTGTATCATGCTATTGCTTCCCGTATGGCTTTCATTTTCTCCTCCTTGTATAAATCCTGGTTG
CTGTCTCTTTATGAGGAGTTGTGGCCCGTTGTCAGGCAACGTGGCGTGGTGTGCACTGTGTTTGCTGACG
CAACCCCCACTGGTTGGGGCATTGCCACCACCTGTCAGCTCCTTTCCGGGACTTTCGCTTTCCCCCTCCC
TATTGCCACGGCGGAACTCATCGCCGCCTGCCTTGCCCGCTGCTGGACAGGGGCTCGGCTGTTGGGCACT
GACAATTCCGTGGTGTTGTCGGGGAAATCATCGTCCTTTCCTTGGCTGCTCGCCTATGTTGCCACCTGGA
TTCTGCGCGGGACGTCCTTCTGCTACGTCCCTTCGGCCCTCAATCCAGCGGACCTTCCTTCCCGCGGCCT
GCTGCCGGCTCTGCGGCCTCTTCCGCGTCTTCGCCTTCGCCCTCAGACGAGTCGGATCTCCCTTTGGGCC
GCCTCCCCGCATCGATACCGAGCGCTGCTCGAGAGATCTACGGGTGGCATCCCTGTGACCCCTCCCCAGT
GCCTCTCCTGGCCCTGGAAGTTGCCACTCCAGTGCCCACCAGCCTTGTCCTAATAAAATTAAGTTGCATC
ATTTTGTCTGACTAGGTGTCCTTCTATAATATTATGGGGTGGAGGGGGGTGGTATGGAGCAAGGGGCAAG
TTGGGAAGACAACCTGTAGGGCCTGCGGGGTCTATTGGGAACCAAGCTGGAGTGCAGTGGCACAATCTTG
GCTCACTGCAATCTCCGCCTCCTGGGTTCAAGCGATTCTCCTGCCTCAGCCTCCCGAGTTGTTGGGATTC
CAGGCATGCATGACCAGGCTCAGCTAATTTTTGTTTTTTTGGTAGAGACGGGGTTTCACCATATTGGCCA
GGCTGGTCTCCAACTCCTAATCTCAGGTGATCTACCCACCTTGGCCTCCCAAATTGCTGGGATTACAGGC
GTGAACCACTGCTCCCTTCCCTGTCCTTCTGATTTTGTAGGTAACCACGTGCGGACCGAGCGGCCGCAGG
AACCCCTAGTGATGGAGTTGGCCACTCCCTCTCTGCGCGCTCGCTCGCTCACTGAGGCCGGGCGACCAAA
GGTCGCCCGACGCCCGGGCTTTGCCCGGGCGGCCTCAGTGAGCGAGCGAGCGCGCAGCTGCCTGCAGGGG
CGCCTGATGCGGTATTTTCTCCTTACGCATCTGTGCGGTATTTCACACCGCATA
[95 nt withheld, positions 4115-4209]
T
[46 nt withheld, positions 4211-4256]
C
[141 nt withheld, positions 4258-4398]
CCTTTGACGTTGGAGTCCACGTTCTTT
[37 nt withheld, positions 4426-4462]
ACTCTATCTCGGGCTATTCTTTTGATTTATAAGGGATTTTGCCGATTTCGGTCTATTGGTTAAAAAATGA
GCTGATTTAACAAAAATTTAACGCGAATTTTAACAAAATATTAACGTTTACAATTTTATGGTGCACTCTC
AGTACAATCTGCTCTGATGCCGCATAGTTAAGCCAGCCCCGACACCCGCCAACACCCGCTGACGCGCCCT
GACGGGCTTGTCTGCTCCCGGCATCCGCTTACAGACAAGCTGTGACCGTCTCCGGGAGCTGCATGTGTCA
GAGGTTTTCACCGTCATCACCGAAACGCGCGAGACGAAAGGGCCTCGTGATACGCCTATTTTTATAGGTT
AATGTCATGATAATAATGGTTTCTTAGACGTCAGGTGGCACTTTTCGGGGAAATGTGCGCGGAACCCCTA
TTTGTTTATTTTTCTAAATACATTCAAATATGTATCCGCTCATGAGACAATAACCCTGATAAATGCTTCA
ATAATATTGAAAAAGGAAGAGTATGAGTATTCAACATTTCCGTGTCGCCCTTATTCCCTTTTTTGCGGCA
TTTTGCCTTCCTGTTTTTGCTCACCCAGAAACGCTGGTGAAAGTAAAAGATGCTGAAGATCAGTTGGGTG
CACGAGTGGGTTACATCGAACTGGATCTCAACAGCGGTAAGATCCTTGAGAGTTTTCGCCCCGAAGAACG
TTTTCCAATGATGAGCACTTTTAAAGTTCTGCTATGTGGCGCGGTATTATCCCGTATTGACGCCGGGCAA
GAGCAACTCGGTCGCCGCATACACTATTCTCAGAATGACTTGGTTGAGTACTCACCAGTCACAGAAAAGC
ATCTTACGGATGGCATGACAGTAAGAGAATTATGCAGTGCTGCCATAACCATGAGTGATAACACTGCGGC
CAACTTACTTCTGACAACGATCGGAGGACCGAAGGAGCTAACCGCTTTTTTGCACAACATGGGGGATCAT
GTAACTCGCCTTGATCGTTGGGAACCGGAGCTGAATGAAGCCATACCAAACGACGAGCGTGACACCACGA
TGCCTGTAGCAATGGCAACAACGTTGCGCAAACTATTAACTGGCGAACTACTTACTCTAGCTTCCCGGCA
ACAATTAATAGACTGGATGGAGGCGGATAAAGTTGCAGGACCACTTCTGCGCTCGGCCCTTCCGGCTGGC
TGGTTTATTGCTGATAAATCTGGAGCCGGTGAGCGTGGGTCTCGCGGTATCATTGCAGCACTGGGGCCAG
ATGGTAAGCCCTCCCGTATCGTAGTTATCTACACGACGGGGAGTCAGGCAACTATGGATGAACGAAATAG
ACAGATCGCTGAGATAGGTGCCTCACTGATTAAGCATTGGTAACTGTCAGACCAAGTTTACTCATATATA
CTTTAGATTGATTTA
